>Addgene plasmid #47110 | pBS-HA::UPRT | addgene full sequence | sequence record 348521 | Addgene NGS Result
AAAGCGGGCAGTGAGCGCAACGCAATTAATGTGAGTTAGCTCACTCATTAGGCACCCCAGGCTTTACACT
TTATGCTTCCGGCTCGTATGTTGTGTGGAATTGTGAGCGGATAACAATTTCACACAGGAAACAGCTATGA
CCATGATTACGCCAAGCTCGAAATTAACCCTCACTAAAGGGAACAAAAGCTGGAGCTCCACCGCGGTGGC
GGCCGCTCTAGAATGTACCCCTACGATGTGCCCGATTACGCCACTAGTGCTAGCAGATCTGCGGCCAAC
[732 nt withheld, positions 280-1011]
TAGGTCGACCTCGAGGGGGGGCCCGGTACCCAATTCGCCCTATAGTGAGTCGTATTACAATTCACTGGCC
GTCGTTTTACAACGTCGTGACTGGGAAAACCCTGGCGTTACCCAACTTAATCGCCTTGCAGCACATCCCC
CTTTCGCCAGCTGGCGTAATAGCGAAGAGGCCCGCACCGATCGCCCTTCCCAACAGTTGCGCAGCCTGAA
TGGCGAATGGG
[124 nt withheld, positions 1233-1356]
C
[91 nt withheld, positions 1358-1448]
A
[49 nt withheld, positions 1450-1498]
CCTTTGACGTTGGAGTCCACGTTCTTT
[37 nt withheld, positions 1526-1562]
ACCCTATCTCGGTCTATTCTTTTGATTTATAAGGGATTTTGCCGATTTCGGCCTATTGGTTAAAAAATGA
GCTGATTTAACAAAAATTTAACGCGAATTTTAACAAAATATTAACGCTTACAATTTAGGTGGCACTTTTC
GGGGAAATGTGCGCGGAACCCCTATTTGTTTATTTTTCTAAATACATTCAAATATGTATCCGCTCATGAG
ACAATAACCCTGATAAATGCTTCAATAATATTGAAAAAGGAAGAGTATGAGTATTCAACATTTCCGTGTC
GCCCTTATTCCCTTTTTTGCGGCATTTTGCCTTCCTGTTTTTGCTCACCCAGAAACGCTGGTGAAAGTAA
AAGATGCTGAAGATCAGTTGGGTGCACGAGTGGGTTACATCGAACTGGATCTCAACAGCGGTAAGATCCT
TGAGAGTTTTCGCCCCGAAGAACGTTTTCCAATGATGAGCACTTTTAAAGTTCTGCTATGTGGCGCGGTA
TTATCCCGTATTGACGCCGGGCAAGAGCAACTCGGTCGCCGCATACACTATTCTCAGAATGACTTGGTTG
AGTACTCACCAGTCACAGAAAAGCATCTTACGGATGGCATGACAGTAAGAGAATTATGCAGTGCTGCCAT
AACCATGAGTGATAACACTGCGGCCAACTTACTTCTGACAACGATCGGAGGACCGAAGGAGCTAACCGCT
TTTTTGCACAACATGGGGGATCATGTAACTCGCCTTGATCGTTGGGAACCGGAGCTGAATGAAGCCATAC
CAAACGACGAGCGTGACACCACGATGCCTGTAGCAATGGCAACAACGTTGCGCAAACTATTAACTGGCGA
ACTACTTACTCTAGCTTCCCGGCAACAATTAATAGACTGGATGGAGGCGGATAAAGTTGCAGGACCACTT
CTGCGCTCGGCCCTTCCGGCTGGCTGGTTTATTGCTGATAAATCTGGAGCCGGTGAGCGTGGGTCTCGCG
GTATCATTGCAGCACTGGGGCCAGATGGTAAGCCCTCCCGTATCGTAGTTATCTACACGACGGGGAGTCA
GGCAACTATGGATGAACGAAATAGACAGATCGCTGAGATAGGTGCCTCACTGATTAAGCATTGGTAACTG
TCAGACCAAGTTTACTCATATATACTTTAGATTGATTTAAAACTTCATTTTTAATTTAAAAGGATCTAGG
TGAAGATCCTTTTTGATAATCTCATGACCAAAATCCCTTAACGTGAGTTTTCGTTCCACTGAGCGTCAGA
CCCCGTAGAAAAGATCAAAGGATCTTCTTGAGATCCTTTTTTTCTGCGCGTAATCTGCTGCTTGCAAACA
AAAAAACCACCGCTACCAGCGGTGGTTTGTTTGCCGGATCAAGAGCTACCAACTCTTTTTCCGAAGGTAA
CTGGCTTCAGCAGAGCGCAGATACCAAATACTGTTCTTCTAGTGTAGCCGTAGTTAGGCCACCACTTCAA
GAACTCTGTAGCACCGCCTACATACCTCGCTCTGCTAATCCTGTTACCAGTGGCTGCTGCCAGTGGCGAT
AAGTCGTGTCTTACCGGGTTGGACTCAAGACGATAGTTACCGGATAAGGCGCAGCGGTCGGGCTGAACGG
GGGGTTCGTGCACACAGCCCAGCTTGGAGCGAACGACCTACACCGAACTGAGATACCTACAGCGTGAGCT
ATGAGAAAGCGCCACGCTTCCCGAAGGGAGAAAGGCGGACAGGTATCCGGTAAGCGGCAGGGTCGGAACA
GGAGAGCGCACGAGGGAGCTTCCAGGGGGAAACGCCTGGTATCTTTATAGTCCTGTCGGGTTTCGCCACC
TCTGACTTGAGCGTCGATTTTTGTGATGCTCGTCAGGGGGGCGGAGCCTATGGAAAAACGCCAGCAACGC
GGCCTTTTTACGGTTCCTGGCCTTTTGCTGGCCTTTTGCTCACATGTTCTTTCCTGCGTTATCCCCTGAT
TCTGTGGATAACCGTATTACCGCCTTTGAGTGAGCTGATACCGCTCGCCGCAGCCGAACGACCGAGCGCA
GCGAGTCAGTGAGCGAGGAAGCGGAAGAGCGCCCAATACGCAAACCGCCTCTCCCCGCGCGTTGGCCGAT
TCATTAATGCAGCTGGCACGACAGGTTTCCCGACTGG
Features (pLannotate 1.2.2; 14 found; start..end, strand, type, name):
     27..48      +  protein_bind   CAP binding site: CAP binding activates transcription in the presence of cAMP. E. coli catabolite activator protein
     63..93      +  promoter       lac promoter: promoter for the E. coli lac operon
    101..117     +  protein_bind   lac operator: The lac repressor binds to the lac operator to inhibit transcription in E. coli. This inhibition can be relieved by adding lactose or isopropyl-β-D-thiogalactopyranoside (IPTG). lac repressor encoded by lacI
    162..180     +  promoter       T3 promoter: promoter for bacteriophage T3 RNA polymerase
    193..223     +  misc_feature   MCS (fragment): pBluescript multiple cloning site
    280..1011    +  CDS            uprt (sequence withheld): UPP_TOXGO - Experimental evidence at protein level: Swiss-Prot protein existence level 1. Catalyzes the conversion of uracil and 5-phospho-alpha-D- ribose 1-diphosphate (PRPP) to UMP and diphosphate. From Toxoplasma gondii.
   1015..1041    +  misc_feature   MCS (fragment): pBluescript multiple cloning site
   1050..1068    -  promoter       T7 promoter: promoter for bacteriophage T7 RNA polymerase
   1071..1228    +  CDS            lacZα (fragment): LacZα fragment of β-galactosidase; lacZ fragment
   1233..1661    +  rep_origin     f1 ori (sequence partly withheld): f1 bacteriophage origin of replication; arrow indicates direction of (+) strand synthesis
   1714..1818    +  promoter       AmpR promoter: bla
   1819..2679    +  CDS            AmpR: β-lactamase; bla; confers resistance to ampicillin, carbenicillin, and related antibiotics
   2850..3438    +  rep_origin     ori: high-copy-number ColE1/pMB1/pBR322/pUC origin of replication
   3621..14      +  CDS            lacI (fragment) (across the origin): lac repressor; lacI; The lac repressor binds to the lac operator to inhibit transcription in E. coli. This inhibition can be relieved by adding lactose or isopropyl-β-D-thiogalactopyranoside (IPTG).
