[The description below was written by a language model from this plasmid's Addgene catalogue record and pLannotate feature annotations shown in this document.]
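Description:
pBS-HA::UPRT is a bacterial cloning plasmid built on the pBluescript SK- phagemid backbone, intended as a shuttle or source clone for moving an HA-tagged uracil phosphoribosyltransferase (UPRT) coding sequence into expression vectors rather than as an expression construct in its own right. It is maintained in E. coli at high copy through a ColE1/pUC-type origin and selected with ampicillin via the β-lactamase gene. An f1 origin is also present, which allows single-stranded DNA production with helper phage. The usual pBluescript lac region (CAP site, lac promoter and operator, and a residual lacZα fragment interrupted by the insert) flanks the cloning site.

The insert is the Toxoplasma gondii UPRT gene, catalogued as about 792 bp with an N-terminal HA epitope tag, cloned between XbaI and SalI sites that both remain intact so the cassette can be excised for subcloning. The feature table annotates the UPRT reading frame within the split multiple cloning site. The HA tag is not annotated separately, although there is unannotated sequence just upstream of the coding region where it would be expected. The insert sits between opposing T3 and T7 phage promoters, with T3 on the same strand as the gene, so sense transcripts could in principle be made in vitro. No eukaryotic promoter or polyadenylation signal is recorded.

UPRT converts uracil and PRPP to UMP, and the associated publication concerns TU-tagging, a method for cell type-specific RNA isolation from intact tissues, which is the intended downstream application. The sequenced record is 3,699 nt, slightly shorter than the catalogued total of 3,792 bp.
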