Addgene plasmid #47110: pBS-HA::UPRT
Purpose: for subcloning UPRT into expression vectors
Depositing lab: Mike Cleary & Chris Doe. Depositing organization: University of Oregon. Publication: TU-tagging: cell type-specific RNA isolation from intact complex tissues. Miller MR, Robinson KJ, Cleary MD, Doe CQ. Nat Methods. 2009 Jun;6(6):439-41. doi: 10.1038/nmeth.1329. Epub 2009 May 10. PubMed 19430475.
Backbone
  Vector backbone: pBluescript SK-
  Backbone manufacturer: Stratagene
  Backbone size w/o insert (bp): 3000
  Total vector size (bp): 3792
Growth in bacteria
  Bacterial resistance: Ampicillin, 100 μg/mL
  Growth temperature: 37°C
  Growth strain: DH5alpha
  Copy number: High Copy
Gene/Insert
  Gene/Insert name: uracil phosphoribosyltransferase (alt name: UPRT)
  Species: Toxoplasma gondii
  Insert size (bp): 792
  Tag / fusion protein: HA (N terminal on insert)
  Cloning method: Restriction Enzyme; 5′ cloning site XbaI (not destroyed); 3′ cloning site SalI (not destroyed)
  Sequencing primers: 5′ M13 Reverse; 3′ T7 Forward
Terms and licenses: Academic/Nonprofit Terms; Industry Terms: Not Available to Industry
How to cite: pBS-HA::UPRT was a gift from Mike Cleary & Chris Doe (Addgene plasmid # 47110 ; http://n2t.net/addgene:47110 ; RRID:Addgene_47110)
