>Addgene plasmid #47110 | pBS-HA::UPRT | depositor partial sequence | sequence record 67190 | HA::UPRT coding sequence
ATGTACCCCTACGATGTGCCCGATTACGCCACTAGTGCTAGCAGATCTGCGGCCAAC
[732 nt withheld, positions 58-789]
TAG
