>Addgene plasmid #47110 | pBS-HA::UPRT | addgene partial sequence | sequence record 72568 | M13-rev 5'-CAGGAAACAGCTATGACC-3'
GAAATTAACCCTCACTAAAGGGAACAAAAGCTGGAGCTCCACCGCGGTGGCGGCCGCTCTAGAATGTACC
CCTACGATGTGCCCGATTACGCCACTAGTGCTAGCAGATCTGCGGCCAAC
[732 nt withheld, positions 121-852]
TAGGTCGACCTCGAGGGGGGGCCCGGTACCCAATTCGCCCTATAGTGAGTCGTATTACAATTCACTGGCC
GTCGTTTT
